Addgene plasmid #234030: makeTCR_Hs.TRBV7-2
Purpose: Hs TRBV gene for makeTCR assembly
Depositing lab: Michael Platten. Depositing organization: Deutsches Krebsforschungszentrum (DKFZ). Publication: makeTCR: A Modular Platform for Rapid, Flexible, Scalable, Single-Step T Cell Receptor Synthesis. Hamberger M, Neuhoff M-T, Pietrantonio SV, Boschert T, Maldonado Torres C, Errerd A, Tan CL, Lindner JM, Platten M, Green EW. bioRxiv 2025.04.27.647198 10.1101/2025.04.27.647198.
Backbone
  Vector backbone: pmakeTCR
  Backbone manufacturer: custom
  Backbone size w/o insert (bp): 1710
  Vector type: Synthetic Biology
Growth in bacteria
  Bacterial resistance: Chloramphenicol, 25 μg/mL
  Growth temperature: 37°C
  Growth strain: DH5alpha
  Copy number: High Copy
Gene/Insert
  Gene/Insert name: TRBV7-2 (alt name: ENSG00000261785)
  Species: H. sapiens (human)
  Insert size (bp): 336
  Entrez Gene: TRBV7-2 (a.k.a. TCRBV6S5A1N1, TCRBV6S5A2, TCRBV7S2, TRBV72)
  Promoter: n/a
  Cloning method: Restriction Enzyme; 5′ cloning site CCAT (not destroyed); 3′ cloning site TGTG (not destroyed)
  Sequencing primers: 5′ M13 (-21) Forward; 3′ M13 Reverse
Resource information
  A portion of this plasmid was derived from a plasmid made by: synthetic
Terms and licenses: Academic/Nonprofit Terms; Industry Terms: Not Available to Industry
Depositor comments: Please visit https://doi.org/10.1101/2025.04.27.647198 for bioRxiv preprint.
How to cite: makeTCR_Hs.TRBV7-2 was a gift from Michael Platten (Addgene plasmid # 234030 ; http://n2t.net/addgene:234030 ; RRID:Addgene_234030)
