[The description below was written by a language model from this plasmid's Addgene catalogue record and pLannotate feature annotations shown in this document.]
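Description:
makeTCR_Hs.TRBV7-2 is a small (about 2 kb) bacterial part plasmid from the makeTCR system, a modular synthetic-biology platform for single-step assembly of T cell receptor coding sequences. It consists of the custom, synthetic pmakeTCR backbone (about 1.7 kb) carrying a 336 bp insert encoding the human T cell receptor beta chain variable gene segment TRBV7-2. The plasmid is a storage and donor vector only. No promoter drives the insert, and nothing in the feature table supports expression in mammalian cells.

The backbone is minimal. A high-copy ColE1/pUC-type origin supports replication in E. coli, and a chloramphenicol acetyltransferase gene under its native cat promoter provides selection. The tonB, T7Te and T3Te transcription terminators flank these units and probably insulate the insert region from read-through transcription. A short remnant of lacZα is also annotated, and M13 forward and reverse primer sites are listed for sequencing across the insert.

The V segment is bounded by defined four-base junctions at its 5′ and 3′ ends, recorded as retained cloning sites. This fits release of the fragment with fixed overhangs for ordered ligation to the other TCR modules, although the record does not name the enzyme used or the receiving vector. The automated annotation labels the insert CDS as TRBV7-3 rather than TRBV7-2. This most likely reflects the annotation tool matching a closely related TRBV7 family member in its database, and the catalogue entry identifies the insert as TRBV7-2. The plasmid is typically used as one member of a library of human V-gene parts, chosen to match the beta chain V usage of a TCR being rebuilt.
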