Features (pLannotate 1.2.2; 8 found; start..end, strand, type, name):
     10..339     +  CDS            TRBV7-3: TVB73_HUMAN - Experimental evidence at protein level: Swiss-Prot protein existence level 1. Probable non-functional open reading frame (ORF) of V region of the variable domain of T cell receptor (TR) beta chain (PubMed:24600447). Non-functional ORF generally cannot participate to the synthesis of a productive T cell receptor (TR) chain due to altered V-(D)-J or switch recombination and/or splicing site (at mRNA level) and/or conserved amino acid change (protein level) (PubMed:9619395). Alpha-beta T cell receptors are antigen specific receptors which are essential to the immune response and are
    431..462     +  terminator     tonB terminator: bidirectional E. coli tonB-P14 transcription terminator
    463..565     +  promoter       cat promoter: promoter of the E. coli cat gene encoding chloramphenicol acetyltransferase
    566..1222    +  CDS            cat: CAT_ECOLX - Experimental evidence at protein level: Swiss-Prot protein existence level 1. This enzyme is an effector of chloramphenicol resistance in bacteria. From Escherichia coli. This protein is used as a marker in many commonly used cloning vectors, such as pACYC184.
   1249..1276    +  terminator     T7Te terminator: phage T7 early transcription terminator
   1288..1875    -  rep_origin     ori: high-copy-number ColE1/pMB1/pBR322/pUC origin of replication
   1897..1926    -  terminator     T3Te terminator: phage T3 early transcription terminator
   1998..2017    -  CDS            lacZα (fragment): LacZα fragment of β-galactosidase; lacZ fragment
>Addgene plasmid #234030 | makeTCR_Hs.TRBV7-2 | addgene full sequence | sequence record 468342 | Addgene NGS Result
CGTCTCACCATGGGCACCAGGCTCCTCTTCTGGGTGGCCTTCTGTCTCCTGGGGGCAGATCACACAGGAG
CTGGAGTCTCCCAGTCCCCCAGTAACAAGGTCACAGAGAAGGGAAAGGATGTAGAGCTCAGGTGTGATCC
AATTTCAGGTCATACTGCCCTTTACTGGTACCGACAGAGCCTGGGGCAGGGCCTGGAGTTTTTAATTTAC
TTCCAAGGCAACAGTGCACCAGACAAATCAGGGCTGCCCAGTGATCGCTTCTCTGCAGAGAGGACTGGGG
GATCTGTCTCCACTCTGACGATCCAGCGCACACAGCAGGAGGACTCGGCCGTGTATCTCTGTGTGAGACG
CAGGGAAGATGGCCGCGAAGAAAACGTCATAGCTGTTTCCTGACTGACCATTTAAATCATACCTGACCTC
CATAGCAGAAAGTCAAAAGCCTCCGACCGGAGGCTTTTGACTTGATCGGCACGTAAGAGGTTCCAACTTT
CACCATAATGAAATAAGATCACTACCGGGCGTATTTTTTGAGTTATCGAGATTTTCAGGAGCTAAGGAAG
CTAAAATGGAGAAAAAAATCACTGGATATACCACCGTTGATATATCCCAATGGCATCGTAAAGAACATTT
TGAGGCATTTCAGTCAGTTGCTCAATGTACCTATAACCAGACCGTTCAGCTGGATATTACGGCCTTTTTA
AAGACCGTAAAGAAAAATAAGCACAAGTTTTATCCGGCCTTTATTCACATTCTTGCCCGCCTGATGAATG
CTCATCCGGAATTTCGTATGGCAATGAAAGACGGTGAGCTGGTGATATGGGATAGTGTTCACCCTTGTTA
CACCGTTTTCCATGAGCAAACTGAAACGTTTTCATCGCTCTGGAGTGAATACCACGACGATTTCCGGCAG
TTTCTACACATATATTCGCAAGATGTGGCGTGTTACGGTGAAAACCTGGCCTATTTCCCTAAAGGGTTTA
TTGAGAATATGTTTTTTGTCTCAGCCAATCCCTGGGTGAGTTTCACCAGTTTTGATTTAAACGTGGCCAA
TATGGACAACTTCTTCGCCCCCGTTTTCACCATGGGCAAATATTATACGCAAGGCGACAAGGTGCTGATG
CCGCTGGCGATTCAGGTTCATCATGCCGTTTGTGATGGCTTCCATGTCGGCAGAATGCTTAATGAATTAC
AACAGTACTGCGATGAGTGGCAGGGCGGGGCGTAATGAGGGCCCAAATGTAATCACCTGGCTCACCTTCG
GGTGGGCCTTTCTGCGTTGCTGGCGTTTTTCCATAGGCTCCGCCCCCCTGACGAGCATCACAAAAATCGA
TGCTCAAGTCAGAGGTGGCGAAACCCGACAGGACTATAAAGATACCAGGCGTTTCCCCCTGGAAGCTCCC
TCGTGCGCTCTCCTGTTCCGACCCTGCCGCTTACCGGATACCTGTCCGCCTTTCTCCCTTCGGGAAGCGT
GGCGCTTTCTCATAGCTCACGCTGTAGGTATCTCAGTTCGGTGTAGGTCGTTCGCTCCAAGCTGGGCTGT
GTGCACGAACCCCCCGTTCAGCCCGACCGCTGCGCCTTATCCGGTAACTATCGTCTTGAGTCCAACCCGG
TAAGACACGACTTATCGCCACTGGCAGCAGCCACTGGTAACAGGATTAGCAGAGCGAGGTATGTAGGCGG
TGCTACAGAGTTCTTGAAGTGGTGGCCTAACTACGGCTACACTAGAAGAACAGTATTTGGTATCTGCGCT
CTGCTGAAGCCAGTTACCTCGGAAAAAGAGTTGGTAGCTCTTGATCCGGCAAACAAACCACCGCTGGTAG
CGGTGGTTTTTTTGTTTGCAAGCAGCAGATTACGCGCAGAAAAAAAGGATCTCAAGAAGATCCTTTGATT
TTCTACCGAAGAAAGGCCCACCCGTGAAGGTGAGCCAGTGAGTTGATTGCAGTCCAGTTACGCTGGAGTC
TGAGGCTCGTCCTGAATGATATCAAGCTTGAATTCGTTTGTAAAACGACGGCCAGTGCTAACCGTATCGC
ATTGGCCATACCTACA
